>Addgene plasmid #133001 | pFE-dabA2 | addgene full sequence | sequence record 263330 | Addgene NGS Result
AGCGGAATTCCTGCAGCCCGGGGGATCCCATGGTACGCGTGCTAGAGGCATCAAATAAAACGAAAGGCTC
AGTCGAAAGACTGGGCCTTTCGTTTTATCTGTTGTTTGTCGGTGAACGCTCTCCTGAGTAGGACAAATCC
GCCGCCGCTAGCAGTTCGTAGACGGAAACAAACGCAGAATCCAAGCAAAAGGGAATAAGGGCGACACGGA
AATGTTGAATACTCATACTCTTCCTTTTTCAATATTATTGAAGCATTTATCAGGGTTATGTCCACTGGGT
TCGTGCCTTCATCCGGATATCCAGGAACTGTTAAGACCCACTTTCACATTTAAGTTGTTTTTCTAATCCG
CATATGATCAATTCAAGGCCGAATAAGAAGGCTGGCTCTGCACCTTGGTGATCAAATAATTCGATAGCTT
GTCGTAATAATGGCGGCATACTATCAGTAGTAGGTGTTTCCCTTTCTTCTTTAGCGACTTGATGCTCTTG
ATCTTCCAATACGCAACCTAAAGTAAAATGCCCCACAGCGCTGAGTGCATATAATGCATTCTCTAGTGAA
AAACCTTGTTGGCATAAAAAGGCTAATTGATTTTCGAGAGTTTCATACTGTTTTTCTGTAGGCCGTGTAC
CTAAATGTACTTTTGCTCCATCGCGATGACTTAGTAAAGCACATCTAAAACTTTTAGCGTTATTACGTAA
AAAATCTTGCCAGCTTTCCCCTTCTAAAGGGCAAAAGTGAGTATGGTGCCTATCTAACATCTCAATGGCT
AAGGCGTCGAGCAAAGCCCGCTTATTTTTTACATGCCAATACAATGTAGGCTGCTCTACACCTAGCTTCT
GGGCGAGTTTACGGGTTGTTAAACCTTCGATTCCGACCTCATTAAGCAGCTCTAATGCGCTGTTAATCAC
TTTACTTTTATCTAATCTAGACATACTCTTCCTTTTTCAATATTATTGAAGCATTTATCAGGGTTATTGT
CTCATGAGCGGATACATATTTGAATGTATTTAGAAAAATAAACAAATAGGGGTTCCGCGTTTCCCTCGAC
AATTCGCGCTAGACCTAGGGCGTTCGGCTGCGGCGAGCGGTATCAGCTCACTCAAAGGCGGTAATACGGT
TATCCACAGAATCAGGGGATAACGCAGGAAAGAACATGTGAGCAAAAGGCCAGCAAAAGGCCAGGAACCG
TAAAAAGGCCGCGTTGCTGGCGTTTTTCCATAGGCTCCGCCCCCCTGACGAGCATCACAAAAATCGACGC
TCAAGTCAGAGGTGGCGAAACCCGACAGGACTATAAAGATACCAGGCGTTTCCCCCTGGAAGCTCCCTCG
TGCGCTCTCCTGTTCCGACCCTGCCGCTTACCGGATACCTGTCCGCCTTTCTCCCTTCGGGAAGCGTGGC
GCTTTCTCATAGCTCACGCTGTAGGTATCTCAGTTCGGTGTAGGTCGTTCGCTCCAAGCTGGGCTGTGTG
CACGAACCCCCCGTTCAGCCCGACCGCTGCGCCTTATCCGGTAACTATCGTCTTGAGTCCAACCCGGTAA
GACACGACTTATCGCCACTGGCAGCAGCCACTGGTAACAGGATTAGCAGAGCGAGGTATGTAGGCGGTGC
TACAGAGTTCTTGAAGTGGTGGCCTAACTACGGCTACACTAGAAGGACAGTATTTGGTATCTGCGCTCTG
CTGAAGCCAGTTACCTTCGGAAAAAGAGTTGGTAGCTCTTGATCCGGCAAACAAACCACCGCTGGTAGCG
GTGGTTTTTTTGTTTGCAAGCAGCAGATTACGCGCAGAAAAAAAGGATCTCAAGAAGATCCTTTGATCTT
TTCTACGGGGTCTGACGCTCAGTGGAACGAAAACTCACGTTAAGGGATTTTGGTCATGACTAGTGCTTGG
ATTCTCACCAATAAAAAACGCCCGGCGGCAACCGAGCGTTCTGAACAAATCCAGATGGAGTTCTGAGGTC
ATTACTGGATCTATCAACAGGAGTCCAAGCGAGCTCTCGAACCCCAGAGTCCCGCTCAGAAGAACTCGTC
AAGAAGGCGATAGAAGGCGATGCGCTGCGAATCGGGAGCGGCGATACCGTAAAGCACGAGGAAGCGGTCA
GCCCATTCGCCGCCAAGCTCTTCAGCAATATCACGGGTAGCCAACGCTATGTCCTGATAGCGGTCCGCCA
CACCCAGCCGGCCACAGTCGATGAATCCAGAAAAGCGGCCATTTTCCACCATGATATTCGGCAAGCAGGC
ATCGCCATGGGTCACGACGAGATCCTCGCCGTCGGGCATGCGCGCCTTGAGCCTGGCGAACAGTTCGGCT
GGCGCGAGCCCCTGATGCTCTTCGTCCAGATCATCCTGATCGACAAGACCGGCTTCCATCCGAGTACGTG
CTCGCTCGATGCGATGTTTCGCTTGGTGGTCGAATGGGCAGGTAGCCGGATCAAGCGTATGCAGCCGCCG
CATTGCATCAGCCATGATGGATACTTTCTCGGCAGGAGCAAGGTGAGATGACAGGAGATCCTGCCCCGGC
ACTTCGCCCAATAGCAGCCAGTCCCTTCCCGCTTCAGTGACAACGTCGAGCACAGCTGCGCAAGGAACGC
CCGTCGTGGCCAGCCACGATAGCCGCGCTGCCTCGTCCTGCAGTTCATTCAGGGCACCGGACAGGTCGGT
CTTGACAAAAAGAACCGGGCGCCCCTGCGCTGACAGCCGGAACACGGCGGCATCAGAGCAGCCGATTGTC
TGTTGTGCCCAGTCATAGCCGAATAGCCTCTCCACCCAAGCGGCCGGAGAACCTGCGTGCAATCCATCTT
GTTCAATCATGCGAAACGATCCTCATCCTGTCTCTTGATCAGATCTTGATCCCCTGCGCCATCAGATCCT
TGGCGGCAAGAAAGCCATCCAGTTTACTTTGCAGGGCTTCCCAACCTTACCAGAGGGCGCCCCAGCTGGC
AATTCCGACGTCTAAGAAACCATTATTATCATGACATTAACCTATAAAAATAGGCGTATCACGAGGCCCT
TTCGTCTTCACCTCGAGTCCCTATCAGTGATAGAGATTGACATCCCTATCAGTGATAGAGATACTGAGCA
CATCAGCAGGACGCACTGACCGAATTCATTAAAGAGGAGAAAGGTACCGTCCATGACGACCCTGACATCA
TTACAACGCAGCGAAGCGCAACGAAACCACATTGTTGACCTGATTGACAAAGCCTGCCTGCGCATCGCGC
CCATCTGGCCACTGGATTCGTTTGTCGCCGTAAACCCCTATCTTGGTTTGATTGATCAACCCTTTGATAC
GGTGGGTCGGTATCTGGAACAAACCGTGGGCGAATCCCTATTTATGGATCACGGCTGGTTTGCCGACAAG
ATCGCCCAAGGGGAAATCACCGATGACGATTTGGCGCAGGCGGCGCAGCAACTGGACCCATCAATTAGCC
TTGATACCATCAAGCAGCAACTGGCCGTCCATCGACAACCTGCACCCGCGCTGCCTTTGGTCACAAACGA
GCTCGATCGCCGCGACGCGCCGCCAGTATCTGAATTTGTCATCGAGCAAGTCAGCCAGTTCATGGCCAAC
TACTATGATCGCGGGCAAGCCCTCTGGCACTTACCCAAAGAAGCCAGTGCCAGTTTATTCGCCCAATGGC
GCCGCTACACCTTGATTGACCGCAGCGCCAGCGCCGTCGGCTTAAAGCAGGTTCGCCAACACTTGCTTGC
CGTCCCAAGCGATGCCATTGATGCATTGTTCTGGGCGCTGGACCAGATCAATCTGCCCGAAAGTCGCCTG
CCCGACTACCTGTTCACCTTATTAAAAACCATCGGTGGCTGGGCGAGCTGGTGCCGCTATCTACACTTTC
AAGCCGGTTTGCACGGCGAGTCGCAACACGATTTACGCGATTTGCTGATCATTCGCTTGGTCTGGGTTGC
TTTGGTGATCAAAGAAACCAGCTCGGCTGGACGGCAACAATGGCGCGCGAAGCTAAACGATTGGTTTGAT
CCGGCCAAATTGGTCGCAAGCCCTTCGGCGACAGCTACTGCTTCGACTAAGGCTCAATCCAGCCGGATCG
ATGAAATCCTGCTGGCGGCCGCCGAGCAGGCGTTTCGACGCCGGATCAATGCCGGCTTGAACCGCCAGCC
TGCCGATGCACCCGATCAGCAAGCCGAACGCCCGACTGTTCAGGCCGCGTTTTGCATTGACGTGCGTTCC
GAGGTGTTCCGCCGCCACCTCGAAGCCAGCAGCCCGGGGCTCGAAACCATCGGTTTTGCCGGTTTTTTCG
GCCTGCCGATTGATTATTGCCGCATGGGCGAATCAGAGGCTCGGCTACAAAACCCGGTGCTCATCAACCC
CGCCTACCGTGCGCAGGAGACGGGCGATCCGGCCATTGCCCAACATCGCCATGCCCGACAAAGCCGAGGG
GCCATCTGGAAGCAATTCAAACTTTCCGCCGCCTCGTGCTTCACCTTTGTCGAATCCGCAGGCTTGAGCT
ACGTGCCGCGTTTGCTGGCCGATTCACTGGGTTGGCATCGCTCATCGCTGCCGCCTGATGCCCCCGGGCT
TACCCCTGAGGAGCGTGCGCGTTTGCATCCCCAATTGGTCAAACTCGATGGCGGCGCACTATCGACGCAG
GAAAAAGTCGATCTGGCCGAAAAAGTACTCCGCGGGCTGGGGTTAACGCACACCTTTGCGCCCATCGTCC
TGCTCGCCGGACACGGCAGCTCCACCACCAACAACCCGCATCGCGCGGGGTTGGATTGCGGTGCCTGCGC
CGGTCAGGCAGGCGATGTGAATGCTCGCGTCGCGGTGCAGTTGCTCAATGAGGCCGCCGTGCGACTGGGG
CTGATCGAACGGGGTATTGCCATCCCGCGTGACACCCGGTTCGTGGCCGCCCTGCACGACACCACCACAG
ACCACATCGAACTACTGGATTTGGATCAATCAGGCATCGAGAGTGATCAATTGTCATCCTTGACCCAGGC
GCTCAAACAAGCCGGTGAGCTCACTCGTCTGGAGCGTTTGGTGACGCTTGAGGCCCAAGTCGATACCGTT
GATGCCGAAAAACAGGCCACGTTCCGAGGGCGAGACTGGTCGCAAGTACGGCCGGAATGGGGGCTAGCCG
GCAATGCTGCCTTCATCGCCGCACCCCGCTGGCGCACGCGCGGGTTGGATCTTGGCGGCCGCGCCTTCCT
GCATGATTACGATTGGCGACACGATAAGGAGTTTGGCGTTTTGAACGTCATCATGACCGCGCCCTTGATC
GTCGCAAACTGGATCAACCTGCAATACTACGGCTCCACGGTCGATAATCTGCATCAAGGGGCGGGCAATA
AAGTGCTGCATAATGTGGTCGGCGGCACCGTCGGGGTGATTGAAGGCAATGGCGGCGACCTGCGAGTTGG
TCTTGCCATGCAATCGCTGCACGATGGTGAACAGTGGCGGCACGAACCGCTGCGGCTCTCGGCGTACATT
GAGGCGCCCATTGCAGAAATCGATAAAATTATTGCCGGTCACGACATGCTGAACGCGTTAATCAACAACC
GCTGGATGCACATCCTGCATATCGATGACAACGGCATCCCGCATCGCCGTCATGCCCACGGTGACTGGCG
ACCGGAACCGATCTGA
Features (pLannotate 1.2.2; 11 found; start..end, strand, type, name):
      5..28      -  misc_feature   MCS (fragment): pBluescript multiple cloning site
     52..138     +  terminator     rrnB T1 terminator: Escherichia coli rrnB; transcription terminator T1 from the E. coli rrnB gene
    187..226     -  CDS            AmpR (fragment): β-lactamase; bla; confers resistance to ampicillin, carbenicillin, and related antibiotics
    227..269     -  promoter       AmpR promoter (fragment): bla
    311..934     -  CDS            TetR: tetracycline repressor TetR; tetR from transposon Tn10; TetR binds to the tetracycline operator tetO to inhibit transcription. This inhibition can be relieved by adding tetracycline or doxycycline.
    935..1039    -  promoter       AmpR promoter: bla
   1215..1803    -  rep_origin     ori: high-copy-number ColE1/pMB1/pBR322/pUC origin of replication
   1891..1985    -  terminator     lambda t0 terminator: transcription terminator from phage lambda
   2019..2810    -  CDS            neo: KKA2_KLEPN - Also known as kan, nptII. Experimental evidence at protein level: Swiss-Prot protein existence level 1. Resistance to kanamycin, neomycin, paromomycin, ribostamycin, butirosin and gentamicin B. From Klebsiella pneumoniae.
   2842..2961    -  CDS            tnpA (fragment): TN5P_ECOLX - Also known as tnp. Experimental evidence at protein level: Swiss-Prot protein existence level 1. Mediates transposition of transposon Tn5 by a 'cut and paste' mechanism. First, the monomeric transposase binds the 19 bp inverted DNA repeats flanking the transposon. Then, dimerization of the DNA- bound transposase creates a synaptic DNA complex. After nicking of the first DNA strand, excision of the transposon proceeds through a series of intermediates. The transposase then mediates the insertion of the transposon at a new site by strand transfer. The activity of the wild- type tran
   3028..3101    +  promoter       PLtetO-1 promoter: modified phage lambda PL promoter with tet operator sites (Lutz and Bujard, 1997)
