[The description below was written by a language model from this plasmid's Addgene catalogue record and pLannotate feature annotations shown in this document.]
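Description:
pFE-dabA2 is a bacterial expression plasmid built on the pFE backbone and carrying dabA2 from Halothiobacillus neapolitanus C2. The associated publication characterises DABs as inorganic carbon pumps found across prokaryotic phyla, and dabA2 encodes one component of such a system. The plasmid is about 5.6 kb, replicates in E. coli from a ColE1/pMB1-type origin (annotated as high-copy, although the catalogue lists copy number as unknown), and is selected with kanamycin through a neo/nptII aminoglycoside phosphotransferase gene. A lambda t0 terminator lies downstream of this gene. The short tnpA fragment next to it is probably a remnant of the Tn5 sequence from which the marker derives. Small AmpR and AmpR promoter fragments are also annotated, but they do not form an intact ampicillin resistance gene.

Expression is tetracycline-regulated. The catalogue lists the promoter as "tetR", and the feature table clarifies that this means a PLtetO-1 promoter, a phage lambda PL derivative containing tet operator sites. The plasmid also carries a Tn10 tetR gene, which appears to be driven constitutively by a bla (AmpR) promoter. TetR binds the operators and represses transcription until a tetracycline-class inducer is added, so dabA2 expression can be switched on in a controlled way. The automated annotation did not label the insert itself. The unannotated region runs from the promoter to the end of the circular sequence, after which a multiple cloning site remnant and the rrnB T1 terminator follow, and this is consistent with the stated insert length of roughly 2.5 kb. The catalogue gives the same figure for backbone size, which does not add up to the total, so one of these values is likely a data-entry error. No tags or fusion partners are recorded. The plasmid is suited to inducible expression of DabA2 in E. coli for functional studies of DAB-mediated inorganic carbon uptake.
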