Addgene plasmid #133001: pFE-dabA2
Purpose: pFE carrying a dabA2 gene (Uniprot: D0KWS7)
Depositing lab: David Savage. Depositing organization: University of California, Berkeley. Publication: DABs are inorganic carbon pumps found throughout prokaryotic phyla. Desmarais JJ, Flamholz AI, Blikstad C, Dugan EJ, Laughlin TG, Oltrogge LM, Chen AW, Wetmore K, Diamond S, Wang JY, Savage DF. Nat Microbiol. 2019 Aug 12. pii: 10.1038/s41564-019-0520-8. doi: 10.1038/s41564-019-0520-8. PubMed 31406332.
Backbone
  Vector backbone: pFE
  Backbone size w/o insert (bp): 2484
  Total vector size (bp): 5616
  Vector type: Bacterial Expression
Growth in bacteria
  Bacterial resistance: Kanamycin, 50 μg/mL
  Growth temperature: 37°C
  Growth strain: DH5alpha
  Copy number: Unknown
Gene/Insert
  Gene/Insert name: dabA2
  Species: Halothiobacillus neapolitanus C2
  Insert size (bp): 2484
  GenBank ID: WP_012823110.1
  Promoter: tetR
  Cloning method: Unknown
  Sequencing primers: 5′ CCTTTCGTCTTCACCTCGAG
Terms and licenses: Academic/Nonprofit Terms; Industry Terms: Not Available to Industry
How to cite: pFE-dabA2 was a gift from David Savage (Addgene plasmid # 133001 ; http://n2t.net/addgene:133001 ; RRID:Addgene_133001)
